>Addgene plasmid #180724 | pMYT071 | addgene full sequence | sequence record 369719 | Addgene NGS Result
GTTATCCCCTGATTCTGTGGATAACCGTGCGGCCGCAGTTATTGTCGGCTGTTGACTATTTCACGCAGTT
CAGGGAAGCACCAGATTCTACGGACGGGATACTACTCGCTCCACCTCTCGGTAAAGGGTTCGCACGGCGT
TCCTCACAGATACGATTTTCGGGTCTACAGTTGACGAGCGCGTTTACGTGGGAAAGGTGCTGAATTCGTG
TTCTAGACTTCCGTCTCAACGAGTGGACGGATACGTAGAATTATCGCGGTTATGCCCGCCATGCCTCCTG
AGACGAGGAACTAGTACACCTGCAGCAGTCCATCCGATCGTACATGCCGTATTCTATTTCGTCGGGAGAG
TTCAGTCACAGGACCGTGTCTACAGATAAGGCAATCGTGCGTTGGGCAGTTTTTACTATTCCAGGGACTT
CTTCGGCGAGAGGAGCAGGTCAATCCGTTTCGTATTACTGAGGTTGGTAGGCGGCCGCGATTATCAAAAA
GGATCTTCACCTAGATCCTTTTAAATTAAAAATGAAGTTTTAAATCAATCTAAAGTATATATGAGTAAAC
TTGGTCTGACAGTTACCAATGCTTAATCAGTGAGGCACCTATCTCAGCGATCTGTCTATTTCGTTCATCC
ATAGTTGCCTGACTCCCCGTCGTGTAGATAACTACGATACGGGAGGGCTTACCATCTGGCCCCAGTGCTG
CAATGATACCGCGGGACCCACGCTCACCGGCTCCAGATTTATCAGCAATAAACCAGCCAGCCGGAAGGGC
CGAGCGCAGAAGTGGTCCTGCAACTTTATCCGCCTCCATCCAGTCTATTAATTGTTGCCGGGAAGCTAGA
GTAAGTAGTTCGCCAGTTAATAGTTTGCGCAACGTTGTTGCCATTGCTACAGGCATCGTGGTGTCACGCT
CGTCGTTTGGTATGGCTTCATTCAGCTCCGGTTCCCAACGATCAAGGCGAGTTACATGATCCCCCATGTT
GTGCAAAAAAGCGGTTAGCTCCTTCGGTCCTCCGATCGTTGTCAGAAGTAAGTTGGCCGCAGTGTTATCA
CTCATGGTTATGGCAGCACTGCATAATTCTCTTACTGTCATGCCATCCGTAAGATGCTTTTCTGTGACTG
GTGAGTACTCAACCAAGTCATTCTGAGAATAGTGTATGCGGCGACCGAGTTGCTCTTGCCCGGCGTCAAT
ACGGGATAATACCGCGCCACATAGCAGAACTTTAAAAGTGCTCATCATTGGAAAACGTTCTTCGGGGCGA
AAACTCTCAAGGATCTTACCGCTGTTGAGATCCAGTTCGATGTAACCCACTCGTGCACCCAACTGATCTT
CAGCATCTTTTACTTTCACCAGCGTTTCTGGGTGAGCAAAAACAGGAAGGCAAAATGCCGCAAAAAAGGG
AATAAGGGCGACACGGAAATGTTGAATACTCATACTCTTCCTTTTTCAATATTATTGAAGCATTTATCAG
GGTTATTGTCTCATGAGCGGATACATATTTGAATGTATTTAGAAAAATAAACAAATAGGGGTTCCGCGCA
CATTTCCCCGAAAAGTGCCACCTGTCATGACCAAAATCCCTTAACGTGAGTTTTCGTTCCACTGAGCGTC
AGACCCCGTAGAAAAGATCAAAGGATCTTCTTGAGATCCTTTTTTTCTGCGCGTAATCTGCTGCTTGCAA
ACAAAAAAACCACCGCTACCAGCGGTGGTTTGTTTGCCGGATCAAGAGCTACCAACTCTTTTTCCGAAGG
TAACTGGCTTCAGCAGAGCGCAGATACCAAATACTGTTCTTCTAGTGTAGCCGTAGTTAGGCCACCACTT
CAAGAACTCTGTAGCACCGCCTACATACCTCGCTCTGCTAATCCTGTTACCAGTGGCTGCTGCCAGTGGC
GATAAGTCGTGTCTTACCGGGTTGGACTCAAGACGATAGTTACCGGATAAGGCGCAGCGGTCGGGCTGAA
CGGGGGGTTCGTGCACACAGCCCAGCTTGGAGCGAACGACCTACACCGAACTGAGATACCTACAGCGTGA
GCTATGAGAAAGCGCCACGCTTCCCGAAGGGAGAAAGGCGGACAGGTATCCGGTAAGCGGCAGGGTCGGA
ACAGGAGAGCGCACGAGGGAGCTTCCAGGGGGAAACGCCTGGTATCTTTATAGTCCTGTCGGGTTTCGCC
ACCTCTGACTTGAGCGTCGATTTTTGTGATGCTCGTCAGGGGGGCGGAGCCTATGGAAAAACGCCAGCAA
CGCGGCCTTTTTACGGTTCCTGGCCTTTTGCTGGCCTTTTGCTCACATGTTCTTTCCTGC
Features (pLannotate 1.2.2; 4 found; start..end, strand, type, name):
      2..28      +  rep_origin     RSF ori (fragment): Plasmids containing the RSF 1030 origin of replication can be propagated in E. coli cells that contain additional plasmids with compatible origins.
    573..1433    -  CDS            AmpR: β-lactamase; bla; confers resistance to ampicillin, carbenicillin, and related antibiotics
   1434..1538    -  promoter       AmpR promoter: bla
   1641..2229    +  rep_origin     ori: high-copy-number ColE1/pMB1/pBR322/pUC origin of replication
