[The description below was written by a language model from this plasmid's Addgene catalogue record and pLannotate feature annotations shown in this document.]
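Description:
pMYT071 is a small (about 2.3 kb) synthetic-biology plasmid from the Multiplex Yeast Toolkit (MYT), an extension of the modular cloning (MoClo) Yeast Toolkit (YTK) for engineering Saccharomyces cerevisiae. It is built on the pYTK095 backbone, an ampicillin-selectable E. coli cassette vector from the YTK system, and is maintained purely as a bacterial plasmid. The feature table shows a β-lactamase (AmpR) gene with its native bla promoter and a high-copy ColE1/pUC-type origin of replication, consistent with the catalogue's high-copy designation. A very short match annotated as an RSF ori fragment covers only a few dozen bases and is probably a partial sequence similarity, not a functional second origin. No yeast origin or yeast selectable marker is annotated.

The payload is a synthetic "7/8 Spacer Cassette" flanked by the ConL7 and ConR8 assembly connectors. In the YTK/MYT hierarchy, each cassette-level plasmid carries a left and a right connector that set its position when several cassettes are joined by Golden Gate assembly into a multigene construct. A spacer cassette occupies one of those positions with non-functional filler in place of a transcription unit. This lets a multigene assembly be completed when fewer transcription units than available slots are needed, here bridging position 7 to position 8. The automated annotation does not mark the connectors or the spacer itself, so their exact coordinates and composition are not given in the record. They presumably lie in the unannotated regions between the backbone elements.
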