Addgene plasmid #180724: pMYT071
Purpose: Spacer cassette with ConL7 and ConR8 connectors to be used in the Dueber YTK and Ellis MYT systems
Depositing lab: Tom Ellis. Depositing organization: Imperial College London. Publication: A Multiplex MoClo Toolkit for Extensive and Flexible Engineering of Saccharomyces cerevisiae. Shaw WM, Khalil AS, Ellis T. ACS Synth Biol. 2023 Nov 6. doi: 10.1021/acssynbio.3c00423. PubMed 37930278.
Backbone
  Vector backbone: pYTK095
  Backbone manufacturer: John Dueber
  Vector type: Synthetic Biology
Growth in bacteria
  Bacterial resistance: Ampicillin, 100 μg/mL
  Growth temperature: 37°C
  Growth strain: DH5alpha
  Copy number: High Copy
Gene/Insert
  Gene/Insert name: 7/8 Spacer Cassette
  Species: Synthetic
  Cloning method: Restriction Enzyme; 5′ cloning site Unknown (unknown if destroyed)
Terms and licenses: Academic/Nonprofit Terms; Industry Terms: Not Available to Industry
How to cite: pMYT071 was a gift from Tom Ellis (Addgene plasmid # 180724 ; http://n2t.net/addgene:180724 ; RRID:Addgene_180724)
